Addgene plasmid #164410: pSL21-mCherry
Purpose: (Empty Backbone) Retroviral expression plasmid of sgRNA with mCherry
Depositing lab: Junwei Shi. Depositing organization: University of Pennsylvania. Publication: In vivo CD8(+) T cell CRISPR screening reveals control by Fli1 in infection and cancer. Chen Z, Arai E, Khan O, Zhang Z, Ngiow SF, He Y, Huang H, Manne S, Cao Z, Baxter AE, Cai Z, Freilich E, Ali MA, Giles JR, Wu JE, Greenplate AR, Hakeem MA, Chen Q, Kurachi M, Nzingha K, Ekshyyan V, Mathew D, Wen Z, Speck NA, Battle A, Berger SL, Wherry EJ, Shi J. Cell. 2021 Mar 4;184(5):1262-1280.e22. doi: 10.1016/j.cell.2021.02.019. Epub 2021 Feb 25. PubMed 33636129.
Backbone
  Vector backbone: pSL21-mCherry
  Backbone size (bp): 6637
  Vector type: Mammalian Expression, Retroviral, CRISPR
  Promoter: U6 promoter for crRNA expression and EFS promoter for mCherry expression
Growth in bacteria
  Bacterial resistance: Ampicillin, 100 μg/mL
  Growth temperature: 37°C
  Growth strain: NEB Stable
  Copy number: High Copy
Gene/Insert
  Cloning method: Restriction Enzyme
Terms and licenses: Academic/Nonprofit Terms; Industry Terms: Not Available to Industry
Depositor comments: Please visit https://www.biorxiv.org/content/10.1101/2020.05.20.087379v1 for bioRxiv preprint.
How to cite: pSL21-mCherry was a gift from Junwei Shi (Addgene plasmid # 164410 ; http://n2t.net/addgene:164410 ; RRID:Addgene_164410)
