[The description below was written by a language model from this plasmid's Addgene catalogue record and pLannotate feature annotations shown in this document.]
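Description:
pSL21-mCherry is a 6,637 bp empty-backbone gammaretroviral vector for delivering a CRISPR guide RNA to mammalian cells together with a red fluorescent marker. The viral portion is of the MSCV type. 5' and 3' long terminal repeats from murine embryonic stem cell virus flank the payload, and they are accompanied by the MESV Ψ packaging signal and a truncated MMLV gag segment lacking its start codon, which extends the packaging region without producing Gag protein. The plasmid carries no functional viral structural genes, only a short env fragment outside the LTRs, so viral proteins must be supplied in trans by packaging cells or helper plasmids.

Between the LTRs sit two expression units in the same orientation. A human U6 RNA polymerase III promoter drives the guide RNA. It is followed by a scaffold region that the annotation matches in part to the Streptococcus pyogenes Cas9 tracrRNA, which suggests a modified Cas9 sgRNA scaffold. The catalogue promoter field calls this transcript a crRNA, whereas the purpose field describes sgRNA expression. Guide sequences are inserted by restriction-enzyme cloning, but the record does not name the sites. Downstream, an HIV-1 cPPT/CTS element precedes the EF-1α core (EFS) promoter driving mCherry, which allows transduced cells to be identified or sorted by fluorescence. No Cas9 is encoded, so the nuclease must come from the target cells or a separate construct.

In bacteria the plasmid is maintained at high copy through a ColE1/pUC-type origin with ampicillin selection. The remaining lac, rop, bom, lacZα and TcR annotations are non-functional backbone remnants. The associated publication used in vivo CRISPR screening in CD8 T cells, which is consistent with retroviral guide delivery into primary T cells.
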