Features (pLannotate 1.2.2; 21 found; start..end, strand, type, name):
      1..517     +  LTR            5' LTR: 5' long terminal repeat from murine embryonic stem cell virus
    581..922     +  misc_feature   MESV Ψ: packaging signal of murine embryonic stem cell virus
    989..1405    +  CDS            gag (truncated): truncated Moloney murine leukemia virus (MMLV) gag gene lacking the start codon
   1408..1648    +  promoter       U6 promoter: RNA polymerase III promoter for human U6 snRNA
   1694..1737    +  misc_RNA       tracrRNA (fragment): trans-activating CRISPR RNA for the Streptococcus pyogenes CRISPR/Cas9 system
   1820..1937    +  misc_feature   cPPT/CTS: central polypurine tract and central termination sequence of HIV-1
   2006..2217    +  promoter       EF-1α core promoter: core promoter for human elongation factor EF-1α
   2270..2977    +  CDS            mCherry: mCherry is a basic (constitutively fluorescent) red fluorescent protein published in 2004, derived from Discosoma sp.. It is reported to be a very rapidly-maturing monomer with low acid sensitivity.
   3032..3546    +  LTR            3' LTR: 3' long terminal repeat from murine embryonic stem cell virus
   3708..3724    -  protein_bind   lac operator: The lac repressor binds to the lac operator to inhibit transcription in E. coli. This inhibition can be relieved by adding lactose or isopropyl-β-D-thiogalactopyranoside (IPTG). lac repressor encoded by lacI
   3732..3762    -  promoter       lac promoter: promoter for the E. coli lac operon
   3777..3798    -  protein_bind   CAP binding site: CAP binding activates transcription in the presence of cAMP. E. coli catabolite activator protein
   3811..3903    -  CDS            lacI (fragment): lac repressor; lacI; The lac repressor binds to the lac operator to inhibit transcription in E. coli. This inhibition can be relieved by adding lactose or isopropyl-β-D-thiogalactopyranoside (IPTG).
   4086..4674    -  rep_origin     ori: high-copy-number ColE1/pMB1/pBR322/pUC origin of replication
   4845..5705    -  CDS            AmpR: β-lactamase; bla; confers resistance to ampicillin, carbenicillin, and related antibiotics
   5706..5810    -  promoter       AmpR promoter: bla
   5905..5940    +  CDS            rop (fragment): Rop protein, which maintains plasmids at low copy number; rop
   6042..6141    +  misc_feature   bom (fragment): basis of mobility region from pBR322
   6147..6296    -  CDS            lacZα (fragment): LacZα fragment of β-galactosidase; lacZ fragment
   6296..6497    -  CDS            TcR (fragment): tetracycline efflux protein; tet; confers resistance to tetracycline
   6498..6596    +  CDS            env (fragment): murine leukemia virus gPr80 envelope polyprotein precursor; env; proteolytically cleaved into gp70SU and p15TM subunits
>Addgene plasmid #164410 | pSL21-mCherry | addgene full sequence | sequence record 324328 | Addgene NGS Result
AATGAAAGACCCCACCTGTAGGTTTGGCAAGCTAGCTTAAGTAACGCCATTTTGCAAGGCATGGAAAATA
CATAACTGAGAATAGAGAAGTTCAGATCAAGGTTAGGAACAGAGAGACAGCAGAATATGGGCCAAACAGG
ATATCTGTGGTAAGCAGTTCCTGCCCCGGCTCAGGGCCAAGAACAGATGGTCCCCAGATGCGGTCCCGCC
CTCAGCAGTTTCTAGAGAACCATCAGATGTTTCCAGGGTGCCCCAAGGACCTGAAATGACCCTGTGCCTT
ATTTGAACTAACCAATCAGTTCGCTTCTCGCTTCTGTTCGCGCGCTTCTGCTCCCCGAGCTCAATAAAAG
AGCCCACAACCCCTCACTCGGCGCGCCAGTCCTCCGATAGACTGCGTCGCCCGGGTACCCGTATTCCCAA
TAAAGCCTCTTGCTGTTTGCATCCGAATCGTGGACTCGCTGATCCTTGGGAGGGTCTCCTCAGATTGATT
GACTGCCCACCTCGGGGGTCTTTCATTTGGAGGTTCCACCGAGATTTGGAGACCCCTGCCCAGGGACCAC
CGACCCCCCCGCCGGGAGGTAAGCTGGCCAGCGGTCGTTTCGTGTCTGTCTCTGTCTTTGTGCGTGTTTG
TGCCGGCATCTAATGTTTGCGCCTGCGTCTGTACTAGTTAGCTAACTAGCTCTGTATCTGGCGGACCCGT
GGTGGAACTGACGAGTTCTGAACACCCGGCCGCAACCCTGGGAGACGTCCCAGGGACTTTGGGGGCCGTT
TTTGTGGCCCGACCTGAGGAAGGGAGTCGATGTGGAATCCGACCCCGTCAGGATATGTGGTTCTGGTAGG
AGACGAGAACCTAAAACAGTTCCCGCCTCCGTCTGAATTTTTGCTTTCGGTTTGGAACCGAAGCCGCGCG
TCTTGTCTGCTGCAGCGCTGCAGCATCGTTCTGTGTTGTCTCTGTCTGACTGTGTTTCTGTATTTGTCTG
AAAATTAGGGCCAGACTGTTACCACTCCCTTAAGTTTGACCTTAGGTCACTGGAAAGATGTCGAGCGGAT
CGCTCACAACCAGTCGGTAGATGTCAAGAAGAGACGTTGGGTTACCTTCTGCTCTGCAGAATGGCCAACC
TTTAACGTCGGATGGCCGCGAGACGGCACCTTTAACCGAGACCTCATCACCCAGGTTAAGATCAAGGTCT
TTTCACCTGGCCCGCATGGACACCCAGACCAGGTCCCCTACATCGTGACCTGGGAAGCCTTGGCTTTTGA
CCCCCCTCCCTGGGTCAAGCCCTTTGTACACCCTAAGCCTCCGCCTCCTCTTCCTCCATCCGCCCCGTCT
CTCCCCCTTGAACCTCCTCGTTCGACCCCGCCTCGATCCTCCCTTTATCCAGCCCTCACTCCTTCTCTAG
GCGCCGGGAGGGCCTATTTCCCATGATTCCTTCATATTTGCATATACGATACAAGGCTGTTAGAGAGATA
ATTAGAATTAATTTGACTGTAAACACAAAGATATTAGTACAAAATACGTGACGTAGAAAGTAATAATTTC
TTGGGTAGTTTGCAGTTTTAAAATTATGTTTTAAAATGGACTATCATATGCTTACCGTAACTTGAAAGTA
TTTCGATTTCTTGGCTTTATATATCTTGTGGAAAGGACGAAACACCGGGGTCTTCGAGAAGACCTGTTTA
AGAGCTATGCTGGAAACAGCATAGCAAGTTTAAATAAGGCTAGTCCGTTATCAACTTTGCTGGAAACAGC
AAAGTGGCACCGAGTCGGTGCTTTTTTTGAATTCTAGATCTTGAGACAAATGGCAGTATTCATCCACAAT
TTTAAAAGAAAAGGGGGGATTGGGGGGTACAGTGCAGGGGAAAGAATAGTAGACATAATAGCAACAGACA
TACAAACTAAAGAATTACAAAAACAAATTACAAAAATTCAAAATTTTCGGGTTTATTACAGGGACAGCAG
AGATCCACTTTGGCGCCGGCTCGAGTGGCTCCGGTGCCCGTCAGTGGGCAGAGCGCACATCGCCCACAGT
CCCCGAGAAGTTGGGGGGAGGGGTCGGCAATTGAACCGGTGCCTAGAGAAGGTGGCGCGGGGTAAACTGG
GAAAGTGATGTCGTGTACTGGCTCCGCCTTTTTCCCGAGGGTGGGGGAGAACCGTATATAAGTGCAGTAG
TCGCCGTGAACGTTCTTTTTCGCAACGGGTTTGCCGCCAGAACACAGGTGTCGTGACGCGGGATCCGCCA
CCATGGATTACAAAGACGATGACGATAAGATGGTGAGCAAGGGCGAGGAGGATAACATGGCCATCATCAA
GGAGTTCATGCGCTTCAAGGTGCACATGGAGGGCTCCGTGAACGGCCACGAGTTCGAGATCGAGGGCGAG
GGCGAGGGCCGCCCCTACGAGGGCACCCAGACCGCCAAGCTGAAGGTGACCAAGGGTGGCCCCCTGCCCT
TCGCCTGGGACATCCTGTCCCCTCAGTTCATGTACGGCTCCAAGGCCTACGTGAAGCACCCCGCCGACAT
CCCCGACTACTTGAAGCTGTCCTTCCCCGAGGGCTTCAAGTGGGAGCGCGTGATGAACTTCGAGGACGGC
GGCGTGGTGACCGTGACCCAGGACTCCTCCCTGCAGGACGGCGAGTTCATCTACAAGGTGAAGCTGCGCG
GCACCAACTTCCCCTCCGACGGCCCCGTAATGCAGAAGAAAACCATGGGCTGGGAGGCCTCCTCCGAGCG
GATGTACCCCGAGGACGGCGCCCTGAAGGGCGAGATCAAGCAGAGGCTGAAGCTGAAGGACGGCGGCCAC
TACGACGCTGAGGTCAAGACCACCTACAAGGCCAAGAAGCCCGTGCAGCTGCCCGGCGCCTACAACGTCA
ACATCAAGTTGGACATCACCTCCCACAACGAGGACTACACCATCGTGGAACAGTACGAACGCGCCGAGGG
CCGCCACTCCACCGGCGGCATGGACGAGCTGTACAAGTAAAGCTTATCGATAAAATAAAAGATTTTATTT
AGTCTCCAGAAAAAGGGGGGAATGAAAGACCCCACCTGTAGGTTTGGCAAGCTAGCTTAAGTAACGCCAT
TTTGCAAGGCATGGAAAATACATAACTGAGAATAGAGAAGTTCAGATCAAGGTTAGGAACAGAGAGACAG
CAGAATATGGGCCAAACAGGATATCTGTGGTAAGCAGTTCCTGCCCCGGCTCAGGGCCAAGAACAGATGG
TCCCCAGATGCGGTCCCGCCCTCAGCAGTTTCTAGAGAACCATCAGATGTTTCCAGGGTGCCCCAAGGAC
CTGAAATGACCCTGTGCCTTATTTGAACTAACCAATCAGTTCGCTTCTCGCTTCTGTTCGCGCGCTTCTG
CTCCCCGAGCTCAATAAAAGAGCCCACAACCCCTCACTCGGCGCGCCAGTCCTCCGATAGACTGCGTCGC
CCGGGTACCCGTGTATCCAATAAACCCTCTTGCAGTTGCATCCGACTTGTGGTCTCGCTGTTCCTTGGGA
GGGTCTCCTCTGAGTGATTGACTACCCGTCAGCGGGGGTCTTTCATGGGTAACAGTTTCTTGAAGTTGGA
GAACAACATTCTGAGGGTAGGAGTCGAATATTAAGTAATCCTGACTCAATTAGCCACTGTTTTGAATCCA
CATACTCCAATACTCCTGAAATAGTTCATTATGGACAGCGCAGAAAGAGCTGGGGAGAATTGTGAAATTG
TTATCCGCTCACAATTCCACACAACATACGAGCCGGAAGCATAAAGTGTAAAGCCTGGGGTGCCTAATGA
GTGAGCTAACTCACATTAATTGCGTTGCGCTCACTGCCCGCTTTCCAGTCGGGAAACCTGTCGTGCCAGC
TGCATTAATGAATCGGCCAACGCGCGGGGAGAGGCGGTTTGCGTATTGGGCGCTCTTCCGCTTCCTCGCT
CACTGACTCGCTGCGCTCGGTCGTTCGGCTGCGGCGAGCGGTATCAGCTCACTCAAAGGCGGTAATACGG
TTATCCACAGAATCAGGGGATAACGCAGGAAAGAACATGTGAGCAAAAGGCCAGCAAAAGGCCAGGAACC
GTAAAAAGGCCGCGTTGCTGGCGTTTTTCCATAGGCTCCGCCCCCCTGACGAGCATCACAAAAATCGACG
CTCAAGTCAGAGGTGGCGAAACCCGACAGGACTATAAAGATACCAGGCGTTTCCCCCTGGAAGCTCCCTC
GTGCGCTCTCCTGTTCCGACCCTGCCGCTTACCGGATACCTGTCCGCCTTTCTCCCTTCGGGAAGCGTGG
CGCTTTCTCATAGCTCACGCTGTAGGTATCTCAGTTCGGTGTAGGTCGTTCGCTCCAAGCTGGGCTGTGT
GCACGAACCCCCCGTTCAGCCCGACCGCTGCGCCTTATCCGGTAACTATCGTCTTGAGTCCAACCCGGTA
AGACACGACTTATCGCCACTGGCAGCAGCCACTGGTAACAGGATTAGCAGAGCGAGGTATGTAGGCGGTG
CTACAGAGTTCTTGAAGTGGTGGCCTAACTACGGCTACACTAGAAGAACAGTATTTGGTATCTGCGCTCT
GCTGAAGCCAGTTACCTTCGGAAAAAGAGTTGGTAGCTCTTGATCCGGCAAACAAACCACCGCTGGTAGC
GGTGGTTTTTTTGTTTGCAAGCAGCAGATTACGCGCAGAAAAAAAGGATCTCAAGAAGATCCTTTGATCT
TTTCTACGGGGTCTGACGCTCAGTGGAACGAAAACTCACGTTAAGGGATTTTGGTCATGAGATTATCAAA
AAGGATCTTCACCTAGATCCTTTTAAATTAAAAATGAAGTTTTAAATCAATCTAAAGTATATATGAGTAA
ACTTGGTCTGACAGTTACCAATGCTTAATCAGTGAGGCACCTATCTCAGCGATCTGTCTATTTCGTTCAT
CCATAGTTGCCTGACTCCCCGTCGTGTAGATAACTACGATACGGGAGGGCTTACCATCTGGCCCCAGTGC
TGCAATGATACCGCGAGACCCACGCTCACCGGCTCCAGATTTATCAGCAATAAACCAGCCAGCCGGAAGG
GCCGAGCGCAGAAGTGGTCCTGCAACTTTATCCGCCTCCATCCAGTCTATTAATTGTTGCCGGGAAGCTA
GAGTAAGTAGTTCGCCAGTTAATAGTTTGCGCAACGTTGTTGCCATTGCTACAGGCATCGTGGTGTCACG
CTCGTCGTTTGGTATGGCTTCATTCAGCTCCGGTTCCCAACGATCAAGGCGAGTTACATGATCCCCCATG
TTGTGCAAAAAAGCGGTTAGCTCCTTCGGTCCTCCGATCGTTGTCAGAAGTAAGTTGGCCGCAGTGTTAT
CACTCATGGTTATGGCAGCACTGCATAATTCTCTTACTGTCATGCCATCCGTAAGATGCTTTTCTGTGAC
TGGTGAGTACTCAACCAAGTCATTCTGAGAATAGTGTATGCGGCGACCGAGTTGCTCTTGCCCGGCGTCA
ATACGGGATAATACCGCGCCACATAGCAGAACTTTAAAAGTGCTCATCATTGGAAAACGTTCTTCGGGGC
GAAAACTCTCAAGGATCTTACCGCTGTTGAGATCCAGTTCGATGTAACCCACTCGTGCACCCAACTGATC
TTCAGCATCTTTTACTTTCACCAGCGTTTCTGGGTGAGCAAAAACAGGAAGGCAAAATGCCGCAAAAAAG
GGAATAAGGGCGACACGGAAATGTTGAATACTCATACTCTTCCTTTTTCAATATTATTGAAGCATTTATC
AGGGTTATTGTCTCATGAGCGGATACATATTTGAATGTATTTAGAAAAATAAACAAATAGGGGTTCCGCG
CACATTTCCCCGAAAAGTGCCACCTGACGTCTAAGAAACCATTATTATCATGACATTAACCTATAAAAAT
AGGCGTATCACGAGGCCCTTTCGTCTCGCGCGTTTCGGTGATGACGGTGAAAACCTCTGACACATGCAGC
TCCCGGAGACGGTCACAGCTTGTCTGTAAGCGGATGCCGGGAGCAGACAAGCCCGTCAGGGCGCGTCAGC
GGGTGTTGGCGGGTGTCGGGGCTGGCTTAACTATGCGGCATCAGAGCAGATTGTACTGAGAGTGCACCAT
ATGCGGTGTGAAATACCGCACAGATGCGTAAGGAGAAAATACCGCATCAGGCGCCATTCGCCATTCAGGC
TGCGCAACTGTTGGGAAGGGCGATCGGTGCGGGCCTCTTCGCTATTACGCCAGCTGGCGAAAGGGGGATG
TGCTGCAAGGCGATTAAGTTGGGTAACGCCAGGGTTTTCCCAGTCACGACGTTGTAAAACGACGGCGCAA
GGAATGGTGCATGCAAGGAGATGGCGCCCAACAGTCCCCCGGCCACGGGGCCTGCCACCATACCCACGCC
GAAACAAGCGCTCATGAGCCCGAAGTGGCGAGCCCGATCTTCCCCATCGGTGATGTCGGCGATATAGGCG
CCAGCAACCGCACCTGTGGCGCCGGTGATGCCGGCCACGATGCGTCCGGCGTAGAGGCGATTAGTCCAAT
TTGTTAAAGACAGGATATCAGTGGTCCAGGCTCTAGTTTTGACTCAACAATATCACCAGCTGAAGCCTAT
AGAGTACGAGCCATAGATAAAATAAAAGATTTTATTTAGTCTCCAGAAAAAGGGGGG
